>Addgene plasmid #124225 | pAT-9218 | addgene full sequence | sequence record 243831 | Addgene NGS Result
TTGGAACCTCTTACGTGCCGATCAACGTCTCATTTTCGCCAGATATCGACGTCTTAAGACCCACTTTCAC
ATTTAAGTTGTTTTTCTAATCCGCATATGATCAATTCAAGGCCGAATAAGAAGGCTGGCTCTGCACCTTG
GTGATCAAATAATTCGATAGCTTGTCGTAATAATGGCGGCATACTATCAGTAGTAGGTGTTTCCCTTTCT
TCTTTAGCGACTTGATGCTCTTGATCTTCCAATACGCAACCTAAAGTAAAATGCCCCACAGCGCTGAGTG
CATATAATGCATTCTCTAGTGAAAAACCTTGTTGGCATAAAAAGGCTAATTGATTTTCGAGAGTTTCATA
CTGTTTTTCTGTAGGCCGTGTACCTAAATGTACTTTTGCTCCATCGCGATGACTTAGTAAAGCACATCTA
AAACTTTTAGCGTTATTACGTAAAAAATCTTGCCAGCTTTCCCCTTCTAAAGGGCAAAAGTGAGTATGGT
GCCTATCTAACATCTCAATGGCTAAGGCGTCGAGCAAAGCCCGCTTATTTTTTACATGCCAATACAATGT
AGGCTGCTCTACACCTAGCTTCTGGGCGAGTTTACGGGTTGTTAAACCTTCGATTCCGACCTCATTAAGC
AGCTCTAATGCGCTGTTAATCACTTTACTTTTATCTAATCTAGACATCATTAATTCCTAATTTTTGTTGA
CACTCTATCGTTGATAGAGTTATTTTACCACTCCCTATCAGTGATAGAGAAAAGAATTCAAAAAAAGAGG
AGAAAGGATCTATGGACTATAAGGACCACGACGGAGACTACAAGGATCATGATATTGATTACAAAGACGA
TGACGATAAGATGGCCCCAAAGAAGAAGCGGAAGGTCGGTATCCACGGAGTCCCAGCAGCCGACAAGAAG
TACAGCATCGGCCTGGACATCGGCACCAACTCTGTGGGCTGGGCCGTGATCACCGACGAGTACAAGGTGC
CCAGCAAGAAATTCAAGGTGCTGGGCAACACCGACCGGCACAGCATCAAGAAGAACCTGATCGGAGCCCT
GCTGTTCGACAGCGGCGAAACAGCCGAGGCCACCCGGCTGAAGAGAACCGCCAGAAGAAGATACACCAGA
CGGAAGAACCGGATCTGCTATCTGCAAGAGATCTTCAGCAACGAGATGGCCAAGGTGGACGACAGCTTCT
TCCACAGACTGGAAGAGTCCTTCCTGGTGGAAGAGGATAAGAAGCACGAGCGGCACCCCATCTTCGGCAA
CATCGTGGACGAGGTGGCCTACCACGAGAAGTACCCCACCATCTACCACCTGAGAAAGAAACTGGTGGAC
AGCACCGACAAGGCCGACCTGCGGCTGATCTATCTGGCCCTGGCCCACATGATCAAGTTCCGGGGCCACT
TCCTGATCGAGGGCGACCTGAACCCCGACAACAGCGACGTGGACAAGCTGTTCATCCAGCTGGTGCAGAC
CTACAACCAGCTGTTCGAGGAAAACCCCATCAACGCCAGCGGCGTGGACGCCAAGGCCATCCTGTCTGCC
AGACTGAGCAAGAGCAGACGGCTGGAAAATCTGATCGCCCAGCTGCCCGGCGAGAAGAAGAATGGCCTGT
TCGGAAACCTGATTGCCCTGAGCCTGGGCCTGACCCCCAACTTCAAGAGCAACTTCGACCTGGCCGAGGA
TGCCAAACTGCAGCTGAGCAAGGACACCTACGACGACGACCTGGACAACCTGCTGGCCCAGATCGGCGAC
CAGTACGCCGACCTGTTTCTGGCCGCCAAGAACCTGTCCGACGCCATCCTGCTGAGCGACATCCTGAGAG
TGAACACCGAGATCACCAAGGCCCCCCTGAGCGCCTCTATGATCAAGAGATACGACGAGCACCACCAGGA
CCTGACCCTGCTGAAAGCTCTCGTGCGGCAGCAGCTGCCTGAGAAGTACAAAGAGATTTTCTTCGACCAG
AGCAAGAACGGCTACGCCGGCTACATTGACGGCGGAGCCAGCCAGGAAGAGTTCTACAAGTTCATCAAGC
CCATCCTGGAAAAGATGGACGGCACCGAGGAACTGCTCGTGAAGCTGAACAGAGAGGACCTGCTGCGGAA
GCAGCGGACCTTCGACAACGGCAGCATCCCCCACCAGATCCACCTGGGAGAGCTGCACGCCATTCTGCGG
CGGCAGGAAGATTTTTACCCATTCCTGAAGGACAACCGGGAAAAGATCGAGAAGATCCTGACCTTCCGCA
TCCCCTACTACGTGGGCCCTCTGGCCAGGGGAAACAGCAGATTCGCCTGGATGACCAGAAAGAGCGAGGA
AACCATCACCCCCTGGAACTTCGAGGAAGTGGTGGACAAGGGCGCTTCCGCCCAGAGCTTCATCGAGCGG
ATGACCAACTTCGATAAGAACCTGCCCAACGAGAAGGTGCTGCCCAAGCACAGCCTGCTGTACGAGTACT
TCACCGTGTATAACGAGCTGACCAAAGTGAAATACGTGACCGAGGGAATGAGAAAGCCCGCCTTCCTGAG
CGGCGAGCAGAAAAAGGCCATCGTGGACCTGCTGTTCAAGACCAACCGGAAAGTGACCGTGAAGCAGCTG
AAAGAGGACTACTTCAAGAAAATCGAGTGCTTCGACTCCGTGGAAATCTCCGGCGTGGAAGATCGGTTCA
ACGCCTCCCTGGGCACATACCACGATCTGCTGAAAATTATCAAGGACAAGGACTTCCTGGACAATGAGGA
AAACGAGGACATTCTGGAAGATATCGTGCTGACCCTGACACTGTTTGAGGACAGAGAGATGATCGAGGAA
CGGCTGAAAACCTATGCCCACCTGTTCGACGACAAAGTGATGAAGCAGCTGAAGCGGCGGAGATACACCG
GCTGGGGCAGGCTGAGCCGGAAGCTGATCAACGGCATCCGGGACAAGCAGTCCGGCAAGACAATCCTGGA
TTTCCTGAAGTCCGACGGCTTCGCCAACAGAAACTTCATGCAGCTGATCCACGACGACAGCCTGACCTTT
AAAGAGGACATCCAGAAAGCCCAGGTGTCCGGCCAGGGCGATAGCCTGCACGAGCACATTGCCAATCTGG
CCGGCAGCCCCGCCATTAAGAAGGGCATCCTGCAGACAGTGAAGGTGGTGGACGAGCTCGTGAAAGTGAT
GGGCCGGCACAAGCCCGAGAACATCGTGATCGAAATGGCCAGAGAGAACCAGACCACCCAGAAGGGACAG
AAGAACAGCCGCGAGAGAATGAAGCGGATCGAAGAGGGCATCAAAGAGCTGGGCAGCCAGATCCTGAAAG
AACACCCCGTGGAAAACACCCAGCTGCAGAACGAGAAGCTGTACCTGTACTACCTGCAGAATGGGCGGGA
TATGTACGTGGACCAGGAACTGGACATCAACCGGCTGTCCGACTACGATGTGGACCATATCGTGCCTCAG
AGCTTTCTGAAGGACGACTCCATCGACAACAAGGTGCTGACCAGAAGCGACAAGAACCGGGGCAAGAGCG
ACAACGTGCCCTCCGAAGAGGTCGTGAAGAAGATGAAGAACTACTGGCGGCAGCTGCTGAACGCCAAGCT
GATTACCCAGAGAAAGTTCGACAATCTGACCAAGGCCGAGAGAGGCGGCCTGAGCGAACTGGATAAGGCC
GGCTTCATCAAGAGACAGCTGGTGGAAACCCGGCAGATCACAAAGCACGTGGCACAGATCCTGGACTCCC
GGATGAACACTAAGTACGACGAGAATGACAAGCTGATCCGGGAAGTGAAAGTGATCACCCTGAAGTCCAA
GCTGGTGTCCGATTTCCGGAAGGATTTCCAGTTTTACAAAGTGCGCGAGATCAACAACTACCACCACGCC
CACGACGCCTACCTGAACGCCGTCGTGGGAACCGCCCTGATCAAAAAGTACCCTAAGCTGGAAAGCGAGT
TCGTGTACGGCGACTACAAGGTGTACGACGTGCGGAAGATGATCGCCAAGAGCGAGCAGGAAATCGGCAA
GGCTACCGCCAAGTACTTCTTCTACAGCAACATCATGAACTTTTTCAAGACCGAGATTACCCTGGCCAAC
GGCGAGATCCGGAAGCGGCCTCTGATCGAGACAAACGGCGAAACCGGGGAGATCGTGTGGGATAAGGGCC
GGGATTTTGCCACCGTGCGGAAAGTGCTGAGCATGCCCCAAGTGAATATCGTGAAAAAGACCGAGGTGCA
GACAGGCGGCTTCAGCAAAGAGTCTATCCTGCCCAAGAGGAACAGCGATAAGCTGATCGCCAGAAAGAAG
GACTGGGACCCTAAGAAGTACGGCGGCTTCGACAGCCCCACCGTGGCCTATTCTGTGCTGGTGGTGGCCA
AAGTGGAAAAGGGCAAGTCCAAGAAACTGAAGAGTGTGAAAGAGCTGCTGGGGATCACCATCATGGAAAG
AAGCAGCTTCGAGAAGAATCCCATCGACTTTCTGGAAGCCAAGGGCTACAAAGAAGTGAAAAAGGACCTG
ATCATCAAGCTGCCTAAGTACTCCCTGTTCGAGCTGGAAAACGGCCGGAAGAGAATGCTGGCCTCTGCCG
GCGAACTGCAGAAGGGAAACGAACTGGCCCTGCCCTCCAAATATGTGAACTTCCTGTACCTGGCCAGCCA
CTATGAGAAGCTGAAGGGCTCCCCCGAGGATAATGAGCAGAAACAGCTGTTTGTGGAACAGCACAAGCAC
TACCTGGACGAGATCATCGAGCAGATCAGCGAGTTCTCCAAGAGAGTGATCCTGGCCGACGCTAATCTGG
ACAAAGTGCTGTCCGCCTACAACAAGCACCGGGATAAGCCCATCAGAGAGCAGGCCGAGAATATCATCCA
CCTGTTTACCCTGACCAATCTGGGAGCCCCTGCCGCCTTCAAGTACTTTGACACCACCATCGACCGGAAG
AGGTACACCAGCACCAAAGAGGTGCTGGACGCCACCCTGATCCACCAGAGCATCACCGGCCTGTACGAGA
CACGGATCGACCTGTCTCAGCTGGGAGGCGACAAAAGGCCGGCGGCCACGAAAAAGGCCGGCCAGGCAAA
AAAGAAAAAGTAAGGTAAGGATCTCCAGGCATCAAATAAAACGAAAGGCTCAGTCGAAAGACTGGGCCTT
TCGTTTTATCTGTTGTTTGTCGGTGAACGCTCTCTACTAGAGTCACACTGGCTCACCTTCGGGTGGGCCT
TTCTGCGTTTATACCTAGGGATATATTCCGCTTCCTCGCTCACTGACTCGCTACGCTCGGTCGTTCGACT
GCGGCGAGCGGAAATGGCTTACGAACGGGGCGGAGATTTCCTGGAAGATGCCAGGAAGATACTTAACAGG
GAAGTGAGAGGGCCGCGGCAAAGCCGTTTTTCCATAGGCTCCGCCCCCCTGACAAGCATCACGAAATCTG
ACGCTCAAATCAGTGGTGGCGAAACCCGACAGGACTATAAAGATACCAGGCGTTTCCCCCTGGCGGCTCC
CTCGTGCGCTCTCCTGTTCCTGCCTTTCGGTTTACCGGTGTCATTCCGCTGTTATGGCCGCGTTTGTCTC
ATTCCACGCCTGACACTCAGTTCCGGGTAGGCAGTTCGCTCCAAGCTGGACTGTATGCACGAACCCCCCG
TTCAGTCCGACCGCTGCGCCTTATCCGGTAACTATCGTCTTGAGTCCAACCCGGAAAGACATGCAAAAGC
ACCACTGGCAGCAGCCACTGGTAATTGATTTAGAGGAGTTAGTCTTGAAGTCATGCGCCGGTTAAGGCTA
AACTGAAAGGACAAGTTTTGGTGACTGCGCTCCTCCAAGCCAGTTACCTCGGTTCAAAGAGTTGGTAGCT
CAGAGAACCTTCGAAAAACCGCCCTGCAAGGCGGTTTTTTCGTTTTCAGAGCAAGAGATTACGCGCAGAC
CAAAACGATCTCAAGAAGATCATCTTATTAATCAGATAAAATATTTCTAGATTTCAGTGCAATTTATCTC
TTCAAATGTAGCACCTGAAGTCAGCCCCATACGATATAAGTTGTTACTAGTGCTTGGATTCTCACCAATA
AAAAACGCCCGGCGGCAACCGAGCGTTCTGAACAAATCCAGATGGAGTTCTGAGGTCATTACTGGATCTA
TCAACAGGAGTCCAAGCGAGCTCGATATCAAATTACGCCCCGCCCTGCCACTCATCGCAGTACTGTTGTA
ATTCATTAAGCATTCTGCCGACATGGAAGCCATCACAAACGGCATGATGAACCTGAATCGCCAGCGGCAT
CAGCACCTTGTCGCCTTGCGTATAATATTTGCCCATGGTGAAAACGGGGGCGAAGAAGTTGTCCATATTG
GCCACGTTTAAATCAAAACTGGTGAAACTCACCCAGGGATTGGCTGAGACGAAAAACATATTCTCAATAA
ACCCTTTAGGGAAATAGGCCAGGTTTTCACCGTAACACGCCACATCTTGCGAATATATGTGTAGAAACTG
CCGGAAATCGTCGTGGTATTCACTCCAGAGCGATGAAAACGTTTCAGTTTGCTCATGGAAAACGGTGTAA
CAAGGGTGAACACTATCCCATATCACCAGCTCACCGTCTTTCATTGCCATACGAAATTCCGGATGAGCAT
TCATCAGGCGGGCAAGAATGTGAATAAAGGCCGGATAAAACTTGTGCTTATTTTTCTTTACGGTCTTTAA
AAAGGCCGTAATATCCAGCTGAACGGTCTGGTTATAGGTACATTGAGCAACTGACTGAAATGCCTCAAAA
TGTTCTTTACGATGCCATTGGGATATATCAACGGTGGTATATCCAGTGATTTTTTTCTCCATTTTAGCTT
CCTTAGCTCCTGAAAATCTCGATAACTCAAAAAATACGCCCGGTAGTGATCTTATTTCATTATGGTGAAA
G
Features (pLannotate 1.2.2; 12 found; start..end, strand, type, name):
     54..677     -  CDS            TetR: tetracycline repressor TetR; tetR from transposon Tn10; TetR binds to the tetracycline operator tetO to inhibit transcription. This inhibition can be relieved by adding tetracycline or doxycycline.
    696..751     +  promoter       tetR/tetA promoters: tetR; overlapping promoters for bacterial tetR and tetA
    902..2503    +  CDS            Cas9(N): N-terminal portion of Streptococcus pyogenes Cas9 (Zetsche et al., 2015)
   2504..5002    +  CDS            Cas9(C): C-terminal portion of Streptococcus pyogenes Cas9 (Zetsche et al., 2015)
   5003..5050    +  CDS            nucleoplasmin NLS: bipartite nuclear localization signal from nucleoplasmin
   5073..5144    +  terminator     rrnB T1 terminator: transcription terminator T1 from the E. coli rrnB gene
   5160..5187    +  terminator     T7Te terminator: phage T7 early transcription terminator
   5206..5261    -  rep_origin     RSF ori (fragment): Plasmids containing the RSF 1030 origin of replication can be propagated in E. coli cells that contain additional plasmids with compatible origins.
   5349..5894    -  rep_origin     p15A ori: Plasmids containing the medium-copy-number p15A origin of replication can be propagated in E. coli cells that contain a second plasmid with the ColE1 origin.
   6008..6102    -  terminator     lambda t0 terminator: transcription terminator from phage lambda
   6126..6782    -  CDS            cat: CAT_ECOLX - Experimental evidence at protein level: Swiss-Prot protein existence level 1. This enzyme is an effector of chloramphenicol resistance in bacteria. From Escherichia coli. This protein is used as a marker in many commonly used cloning vectors, such as pACYC184.
   6783..24      -  promoter       cat promoter (across the origin): promoter of the E. coli cat gene encoding chloramphenicol acetyltransferase
