[The description below was written by a language model from this plasmid's Addgene catalogue record and pLannotate feature annotations shown in this document.]
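Description:
pAT-9218 is a low-copy bacterial expression plasmid of about 6.9 kb that produces Streptococcus pyogenes Cas9 (SpCas9) in E. coli under tetracycline-inducible control. It replicates from a p15A origin, which is compatible with ColE1-type plasmids and so allows a second plasmid, such as one carrying guide RNAs or target sequences, to be maintained in the same cell. Selection is by chloramphenicol resistance, provided by a cat gene with its native promoter and followed by a lambda t0 terminator. The annotation also picks up a short fragment resembling the RSF origin next to p15A, which is probably a partial homology match and not a functional second replicon.

The expression unit uses the Tn10 tet regulatory arrangement. A tetR coding sequence is read in one direction from the overlapping divergent tetR/tetA promoters, and the Cas9 open reading frame is read in the other. TetR binds the tet operators and keeps Cas9 transcription repressed until a tetracycline-class inducer is added, which helps limit the toxicity of the nuclease in bacteria. The Cas9 gene is annotated as adjoining N-terminal and C-terminal portions. These are contiguous and together form a single full-length coding sequence, which carries a C-terminal bipartite nucleoplasmin nuclear localization signal, likely retained from a eukaryotic source construct. Transcription ends at tandem rrnB T1 and T7Te terminators. The catalogue lists the insert species as E. coli, although the feature table identifies the gene as S. pyogenes Cas9. No guide RNA cassette is annotated. The associated publication concerns characterizing Cas9 variants with a large library of self-targeting sgRNAs, so this plasmid plausibly provides the wild-type nuclease in that kind of bacterial assay.
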