Addgene plasmid #124225: pAT-9218
Purpose: Bacterial SpCas9 expression
Depositing lab: Ervin Welker. Depositing organization: HUN-REN Biological Research Centre Szeged (HUN-REN Szegedi Biológiai Kutatóközpont). Publication: A method for characterizing Cas9 variants via a one-million target sequence library of self-targeting sgRNAs. Talas A, Huszar K, Kulcsar PI, Varga JK, Varga E, Toth E, Welker Z, Erdos G, Pach PF, Welker A, Gyorgypal Z, Tusnady GE, Welker E. Nucleic Acids Res. 2021 Jan 15. pii: 6101605. doi: 10.1093/nar/gkaa1220. PubMed 33450024.
Backbone
  Vector backbone: p15A
  Vector type: Bacterial Expression, CRISPR
Growth in bacteria
  Bacterial resistance: Chloramphenicol, 25 μg/mL
  Growth temperature: 37°C
  Growth strain: DH5alpha
  Copy number: Low Copy
Gene/Insert
  Gene/Insert name: SpCas9
  Species: E. coli
  Promoter: TetR/TetA
  Cloning method: Gibson Cloning
  Sequencing primers: 5′ CGACCTCATTAAGCAGCTCT; 3′ GAGGAAGCGGAATATATCCCTAG
Terms and licenses: Academic/Nonprofit Terms; Industry Terms: Not Available to Industry
How to cite: pAT-9218 was a gift from Ervin Welker (Addgene plasmid # 124225 ; http://n2t.net/addgene:124225 ; RRID:Addgene_124225)
